Addgene plasmid #82865: pDONR223_MAPK7_p.L806R
Purpose: Gateway Donor vector containing MAPK7, part of the Target Accelerator Plasmid Collection.
Depositing lab: Jesse Boehm & Matthew Meyerson & David Root. Depositing organization: Broad Institute. Publication: High-throughput Phenotyping of Lung Cancer Somatic Mutations. Berger AH, Brooks AN, Wu X, Shrestha Y, Chouinard C, Piccioni F, Bagul M, Kamburov A, Imielinski M, Hogstrom L, Zhu C, Yang X, Pantel S, Sakai R, Watson J, Kaplan N, Campbell JD, Singh S, Root DE, Narayan R, Natoli T, Lahr DL, Tirosh I, Tamayo P, Getz G, Wong B, Doench J, Subramanian A, Golub TR, Meyerson M, Boehm JS. Cancer Cell. 2016 Aug 8;30(2):214-28. doi: 10.1016/j.ccell.2016.06.022. Epub 2016 Jul 28. PubMed 27478040.
Backbone
  Vector backbone: pDONR223
  Backbone manufacturer: Invitrogen
  Vector type: Gateway Entry vector
Growth in bacteria
  Bacterial resistance: Spectinomycin, 50 μg/mL
  Growth temperature: 37°C
  Growth strain: DH5alpha
  Copy number: High Copy
Gene/Insert
  Gene/Insert name: MAPK7
  Species: H. sapiens (human)
  Mutation: L806R
  GenBank ID: NM_139033
  Entrez Gene: MAPK7 (a.k.a. BMK1, ERK4, ERK5, PRKM7)
  Promoter: None
  Cloning method: Gateway Cloning
  Sequencing primers: 5′ M13pUC-fwd; 3′ M13-Rev
Terms and licenses: Academic/Nonprofit Terms; Industry Terms: Not Available to Industry
Depositor comments: CLOSED (stop codon immediately follows insert)
How to cite: pDONR223_MAPK7_p.L806R was a gift from Jesse Boehm & Matthew Meyerson & David Root (Addgene plasmid # 82865 ; http://n2t.net/addgene:82865 ; RRID:Addgene_82865)
