[The description below was written by a language model from this plasmid's Addgene catalogue record and pLannotate feature annotations shown in this document.]
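Description:
pDONR223_MAPK7_p.L806R is a Gateway entry clone built on the Invitrogen pDONR223 backbone, carrying the human MAPK7 open reading frame (also known as ERK5 or BMK1) with an L806R amino-acid substitution. It is a 5,244 nt bacterial plasmid maintained at high copy through a ColE1/pUC-type origin and selected with spectinomycin via the aadA (SmR) aminoglycoside adenylyltransferase gene. The annotated Pc integron promoter fragment and short gentamicin-resistance gene fragment upstream of SmR appear to be remnants of the resistance cassette's origin. Short lacZα and lacI fragments are likewise backbone remnants, and rrnB T1 and T2 terminators lie upstream of the cloning region, where they help insulate it from read-through transcription.

The MAPK7 coding sequence (about 2.4 kb) sits between two attL recombination sites, annotated as attL1 and, on the opposite strand, attL3. This second label is the annotation tool's call and may simply reflect the second attL site of the entry clone. There is no promoter driving the insert, so the plasmid is not an expression construct. A T7 promoter just outside the downstream attL site points back toward the insert, and M13 primer sites on either side are used for sequencing. The clone is in "closed" format: a stop codon immediately follows the ORF, so LR recombination into a destination vector yields the native C-terminus and does not permit C-terminal fusion tags.

MAPK7 encodes a MAP kinase activated by MAP2K5 that moves to the nucleus and phosphorylates targets such as MEF2C. This mutant allele belongs to the Target Accelerator Plasmid Collection, associated with high-throughput phenotyping of lung cancer somatic mutations, and serves as a source clone for shuttling the variant into expression vectors for functional comparison.
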