Features (pLannotate 1.2.2; 12 found; start..end, strand, type, name):
     38..74      -  CDS            lacZα (fragment): LacZα fragment of β-galactosidase; lacZ fragment
     90..188     +  protein_bind   attL1: mutant version of attL; recombination site for the Gateway® LR reaction LR Clonase™
    192..2639    +  CDS            MAPK7: MK07_HUMAN - Also known as BMK1, ERK5, PRKM7. Experimental evidence at protein level: Swiss-Prot protein existence level 1. Plays a role in various cellular processes such as proliferation, differentiation and cell survival. The upstream activator of MAPK7 is the MAPK kinase MAP2K5. Upon activation, it translocates to the nucleus and phosphorylates various downstream targets including MEF2C. EGF activates MAPK7 through a Ras-independent and MAP2K5-dependent pathway. May have a role in muscle cell differentiation. May be important for endothelial function and maintenance of blood vessel integri
   2647..2742    -  protein_bind   attL3: mutant version of attL; recombination site for the Gateway® LR reaction LR Clonase™
   2761..2779    -  promoter       T7 promoter: promoter for bacteriophage T7 RNA polymerase
   2969..2992    +  promoter       Pc promoter (fragment): intI1 (promoter lies within the coding sequence); class 1 integron promoter
   3168..3224    +  CDS            GmR (fragment): gentamycin acetyltransferase; aacC1; confers resistance to gentamycin
   3231..4022    +  CDS            SmR: aminoglycoside adenylyltransferase (Murphy, 1985); aadA; confers resistance to spectinomycin and streptomycin
   4115..4703    +  rep_origin     ori: high-copy-number ColE1/pMB1/pBR322/pUC origin of replication
   4886..4978    +  CDS            lacI (fragment): lac repressor; lacI; The lac repressor binds to the lac operator to inhibit transcription in E. coli. This inhibition can be relieved by adding lactose or isopropyl-β-D-thiogalactopyranoside (IPTG).
   5033..5060    -  terminator     rrnB T2 terminator: transcription terminator T2 from the E. coli rrnB gene
   5192..5235    +  terminator     rrnB T1 terminator: Escherichia coli rrnB; transcription terminator T1 from the E. coli rrnB gene
>Addgene plasmid #82865 | pDONR223_MAPK7_p.L806R | addgene full sequence | sequence record 162425 | Addgene NGS Result
GGCAGTTCCCTACTCTCGCGTTAACGCTAGCATGGATGTTTTCCCAGTCACGACGTTGTAAAACGACGGC
CAGTCTTAAGCTCGGGCCCCAAATAATGATTTTATTTTGACTGATAGTGACCTGTTCGTTGCAACAAATT
GATGAGCAATGCTTTTTTATAATGCCAACTTTGTACAAAAAAGCAGGCACCATGGCCGAGCCTCTGAAGG
AGGAAGACGGCGAGGACGGCTCTGCGGAGCCCCCCGGGCCCGTGAAGGCCGAACCCGCCCACACCGCTGC
CTCTGTAGCGGCCAAGAACCTGGCCCTGCTTAAAGCCCGCTCCTTCGATGTGACCTTTGACGTGGGCGAC
GAGTACGAGATCATCGAGACCATAGGCAACGGGGCCTATGGAGTGGTGTCCTCCGCCCGCCGCCGCCTCA
CCGGCCAGCAGGTGGCCATCAAGAAGATCCCTAATGCTTTCGATGTGGTGACCAATGCCAAGCGGACCCT
CAGGGAGCTGAAGATCCTCAAGCACTTTAAACACGACAACATCATCGCCATCAAGGACATCCTGAGGCCC
ACCGTGCCCTATGGCGAATTCAAATCTGTCTACGTGGTCCTGGACCTGATGGAAAGCGACCTGCACCAGA
TCATCCACTCCTCACAGCCCCTCACACTGGAACACGTGCGCTACTTCCTGTACCAACTGCTGCGGGGCCT
GAAGTACATGCACTCGGCTCAGGTCATCCACCGTGACCTGAAGCCCTCCAACCTATTGGTGAATGAGAAC
TGTGAGCTCAAGATTGGTGACTTTGGTATGGCTCGTGGCCTGTGCACCTCGCCCGCTGAACATCAGTACT
TCATGACTGAGTATGTGGCCACGCGCTGGTACCGTGCGCCCGAGCTCATGCTCTCTTTGCATGAGTATAC
ACAGGCTATTGACCTCTGGTCTGTGGGCTGCATCTTTGGTGAGATGCTGGCCCGGCGCCAGCTCTTCCCA
GGCAAAAACTATGTACACCAGCTACAGCTCATCATGATGGTGCTGGGTACCCCATCACCAGCCGTGATTC
AGGCTGTGGGGGCTGAGAGGGTGCGGGCCTATATCCAGAGCTTGCCACCACGCCAGCCTGTGCCCTGGGA
GACAGTGTACCCAGGTGCCGACCGCCAGGCCCTATCACTGCTGGGTCGCATGCTGCGTTTTGAGCCCAGC
GCTCGCATCTCAGCAGCTGCTGCCCTTCGCCACCCTTTCCTGGCCAAGTACCATGATCCTGATGATGAGC
CTGACTGTGCCCCGCCCTTTGACTTTGCCTTTGACCGCGAAGCCCTCACTCGGGAGCGCATTAAGGAGGC
CATTGTGGCTGAAATTGAGGACTTCCATGCAAGGCGTGAGGGCATCCGCCAACAGATCCGCTTCCAGCCT
TCTCTACAGCCTGTGGCTAGTGAGCCTGGCTGTCCAGATGTTGAAATGCCCAGTCCCTGGGCTCCCAGTG
GGGACTGTGCCATGGAGTCTCCACCACCAGCCCCGCCACCATGCCCCGGCCCTGCACCTGACACCATTGA
TCTGACCCTGCAGCCACCTCCACCAGTCAGTGAGCCTGCCCCACCAAAGAAAGATGGTGCCATCTCAGAC
AATACTAAGGCTGCCCTTAAAGCTGCCCTGCTCAAGTCTTTGAGGAGCCGGCTCAGAGATGGCCCCAGCG
CACCCCTGGAGGCTCCTGAGCCTCGGAAGCCGGTGACAGCCCAGGAGCGCCAGCGGGAGCGGGAGGAGAA
GCGGCGGAGGCGGCAAGAACGAGCCAAGGAGCGGGAGAAACGGCGGCAGGAGCGGGAGCGAAAGGAACGG
GGGGCTGGGGCCTCTGGGGGCCCCTCCACTGACCCCTTGGCTGGACTAGTGCTCAGTGACAATGACAGAA
GCCTGTTGGAACGCTGGACTCGAATGGCCCGGCCCGCAGCCCCAGCCCTCACCTCTGTGCCGGCCCCTGC
CCCAGCGCCAACGCCAACCCCAACCCCAGTCCAACCTACCAGTCCTCCTCCTGGCCCTGTAGCCCAGCCC
ACTGGCCCGCAACCACAATCTGCGGGCTCTACCTCTGGCCCTGTACCCCAGCCTGCCTGCCCACCCCCTG
GCCCTGCACCCCACCCCACTGGCCCTCCTGGGCCCATCCCTGTCCCCGCGCCACCCCAGATTGCCACCTC
CACCAGCCTCCTGGCTGCCCAGTCACTTGTGCCACCCCCTGGGCTGCCTGGCTCCAGCACCCCAGGAGTT
TTGCCTTACTTCCCACCTGGCCTGCCGCCCCCAGACGCCGGGGGAGCCCCTCAGTCTTCCATGTCAGAGT
CACCTGATGTCAACCTTGTGACCCAGCAGCTATCTAAGTCACAGGTGGAGGACCCCCTGCCCCCTGTGTT
CTCAGGCACACCAAAGGGCAGTGGGGCTGGCTACGGTGTTGGCTTTGACCTGGAGGAATTCTTAAACCAG
TCTTTCGACATGGGCGTGGCTGATGGGCCACAGGATGGCCAGGCAGATTCAGCCTCTCTCTCAGCCTCCC
TGCTTGCTGACTGGCTCGAAGGCCATGGCATGAACCCTGCCGATATTGAGTCCCTGCAGCGTGAGATCCA
GATGGACTCCCCAATGCGGCTGGCTGACCTGCCTGACCTCCAGGACCCCTAGTTGCCAACTTTCTTGTAC
AAAGTTGGCATTATAAGAAAGCATTGCTTATCAATTTGTTGCAACGAACAGGTCACTATCAGTCAAAATA
AAATCATTATTTGCCATCCAGCTGATATCCCCTATAGTGAGTCGTATTACATGGTCATAGCTGTTTCCTG
GCAGCTCTGGCCCGTGTCTCAAAATCTCTGATGTTACATTGCACAAGATAAAAATATATCATCATGCCTC
CTCTAGACCAGCCAGGACAGAAATGCCTCGACTTCGCTGCTACCCAAGGTTGCCGGGTGACGCACACCGT
GGAAACGGATGAAGGCACGAACCCAGTGGACATAAGCCTGTTCGGTTCGTAAGCTGTAATGCAAGTAGCG
TATGCGCTCACGCAACTGGTCCAGAACCTTGACCGAACGCAGCGGTGGTAACGGCGCAGTGGCGGTTTTC
ATGGCTTGTTATGACTGTTTTTTTGGGGTACAGTCTATGCCTCGGGCATCCAAGCAGCAAGCGCGTTACG
CCGTGGGTCGATGTTTGATGTTATGGAGCAGCAACGATGTTACGCAGCAGGGCAGTCGCCCTAAAACAAA
GTTAAACATTATGAGGGAAGCGGTGATCGCCGAAGTATCGACTCAACTATCAGAGGTAGTTGGCGTCATC
GAGCGCCATCTCGAACCGACGTTGCTGGCCGTACATTTGTACGGCTCCGCAGTGGATGGCGGCCTGAAGC
CACACAGTGATATTGATTTGCTGGTTACGGTGACCGTAAGGCTTGATGAAACAACGCGGCGAGCTTTGAT
CAACGACCTTTTGGAAACTTCGGCTTCCCCTGGAGAGAGCGAGATTCTCCGCGCTGTAGAAGTCACCATT
GTTGTGCACGACGACATCATTCCGTGGCGTTATCCAGCTAAGCGCGAACTGCAATTTGGAGAATGGCAGC
GCAATGACATTCTTGCAGGTATCTTCGAGCCAGCCACGATCGACATTGATCTGGCTATCTTGCTGACAAA
AGCAAGAGAACATAGCGTTGCCTTGGTAGGTCCAGCGGCGGAGGAACTCTTTGATCCGGTTCCTGAACAG
GATCTATTTGAGGCGCTAAATGAAACCTTAACGCTATGGAACTCGCCGCCCGACTGGGCTGGCGATGAGC
GAAATGTAGTGCTTACGTTGTCCCGCATTTGGTACAGCGCAGTAACCGGCAAAATCGCGCCGAAGGATGT
CGCTGCCGACTGGGCAATGGAGCGCCTGCCGGCCCAGTATCAGCCCGTCATACTTGAAGCTAGACAGGCT
TATCTTGGACAAGAAGAAGATCGCTTGGCCTCGCGCGCAGATCAGTTGGAAGAATTTGTCCACTACGTGA
AAGGCGAGATCACCAAGGTAGTCGGCAAATAACCCTCGAGCCACCCATGACCAAAATCCCTTAACGTGAG
TTACGCGTCGTTCCACTGAGCGTCAGACCCCGTAGAAAAGATCAAAGGATCTTCTTGAGATCCTTTTTTT
CTGCGCGTAATCTGCTGCTTGCAAACAAAAAAACCACCGCTACCAGCGGTGGTTTGTTTGCCGGATCAAG
AGCTACCAACTCTTTTTCCGAAGGTAACTGGCTTCAGCAGAGCGCAGATACCAAATACTGTTCTTCTAGT
GTAGCCGTAGTTAGGCCACCACTTCAAGAACTCTGTAGCACCGCCTACATACCTCGCTCTGCTAATCCTG
TTACCAGTGGCTGCTGCCAGTGGCGATAAGTCGTGTCTTACCGGGTTGGACTCAAGACGATAGTTACCGG
ATAAGGCGCAGCGGTCGGGCTGAACGGGGGGTTCGTGCACACAGCCCAGCTTGGAGCGAACGACCTACAC
CGAACTGAGATACCTACAGCGTGAGCTATGAGAAAGCGCCACGCTTCCCGAAGGGAGAAAGGCGGACAGG
TATCCGGTAAGCGGCAGGGTCGGAACAGGAGAGCGCACGAGGGAGCTTCCAGGGGGAAACGCCTGGTATC
TTTATAGTCCTGTCGGGTTTCGCCACCTCTGACTTGAGCGTCGATTTTTGTGATGCTCGTCAGGGGGGCG
GAGCCTATGGAAAAACGCCAGCAACGCGGCCTTTTTACGGTTCCTGGCCTTTTGCTGGCCTTTTGCTCAC
ATGTTCTTTCCTGCGTTATCCCCTGATTCTGTGGATAACCGTATTACCGCCTTTGAGTGAGCTGATACCG
CTCGCCGCAGCCGAACGACCGAGCGCAGCGAGTCAGTGAGCGAGGAAGCGGAAGAGCGCCCAATACGCAA
ACCGCCTCTCCCCGCGCGTTGGCCGATTCATTAATGCAGCTGGCACGACAGGTTTCCCGACTGGAAAGCG
GGCAGTGAGCGCAACGCAATTAATACGCGTACCGCTAGCCAGGAAGAGTTTGTAGAAACGCAAAAAGGCC
ATCCGTCAGGATGGCCTTCTGCTTAGTTTGATGCCTGGCAGTTTATGGCGGGCGTCCTGCCCGCCACCCT
CCGGGCCGTTGCTTCACAACGTTCAAATCCGCTCCCGGCGGATTTGTCCTACTCAGGAGAGCGTTCACCG
ACAAACAACAGATAAAACGAAAGGCCCAGTCTTCCGACTGAGCCTTTCGTTTTATTTGATGCCT
