>Addgene plasmid #82865 | pDONR223_MAPK7_p.L806R | depositor partial sequence | sequence record 157591 | Insert sequence
ATGGCCGAGCCTCTGAAGGAGGAAGACGGCGAGGACGGCTCTGCGGAGCCCCCCGGGCCCGTGAAGGCCG
AACCCGCCCACACCGCTGCCTCTGTAGCGGCCAAGAACCTGGCCCTGCTTAAAGCCCGCTCCTTCGATGT
GACCTTTGACGTGGGCGACGAGTACGAGATCATCGAGACCATAGGCAACGGGGCCTATGGAGTGGTGTCC
TCCGCCCGCCGCCGCCTCACCGGCCAGCAGGTGGCCATCAAGAAGATCCCTAATGCTTTCGATGTGGTGA
CCAATGCCAAGCGGACCCTCAGGGAGCTGAAGATCCTCAAGCACTTTAAACACGACAACATCATCGCCAT
CAAGGACATCCTGAGGCCCACCGTGCCCTATGGCGAATTCAAATCTGTCTACGTGGTCCTGGACCTGATG
GAAAGCGACCTGCACCAGATCATCCACTCCTCACAGCCCCTCACACTGGAACACGTGCGCTACTTCCTGT
ACCAACTGCTGCGGGGCCTGAAGTACATGCACTCGGCTCAGGTCATCCACCGTGACCTGAAGCCCTCCAA
CCTATTGGTGAATGAGAACTGTGAGCTCAAGATTGGTGACTTTGGTATGGCTCGTGGCCTGTGCACCTCG
CCCGCTGAACATCAGTACTTCATGACTGAGTATGTGGCCACGCGCTGGTACCGTGCGCCCGAGCTCATGC
TCTCTTTGCATGAGTATACACAGGCTATTGACCTCTGGTCTGTGGGCTGCATCTTTGGTGAGATGCTGGC
CCGGCGCCAGCTCTTCCCAGGCAAAAACTATGTACACCAGCTACAGCTCATCATGATGGTGCTGGGTACC
CCATCACCAGCCGTGATTCAGGCTGTGGGGGCTGAGAGGGTGCGGGCCTATATCCAGAGCTTGCCACCAC
GCCAGCCTGTGCCCTGGGAGACAGTGTACCCAGGTGCCGACCGCCAGGCCCTATCACTGCTGGGTCGCAT
GCTGCGTTTTGAGCCCAGCGCTCGCATCTCAGCAGCTGCTGCCCTTCGCCACCCTTTCCTGGCCAAGTAC
CATGATCCTGATGATGAGCCTGACTGTGCCCCGCCCTTTGACTTTGCCTTTGACCGCGAAGCCCTCACTC
GGGAGCGCATTAAGGAGGCCATTGTGGCTGAAATTGAGGACTTCCATGCAAGGCGTGAGGGCATCCGCCA
ACAGATCCGCTTCCAGCCTTCTCTACAGCCTGTGGCTAGTGAGCCTGGCTGTCCAGATGTTGAAATGCCC
AGTCCCTGGGCTCCCAGTGGGGACTGTGCCATGGAGTCTCCACCACCAGCCCCGCCACCATGCCCCGGCC
CTGCACCTGACACCATTGATCTGACCCTGCAGCCACCTCCACCAGTCAGTGAGCCTGCCCCACCAAAGAA
AGATGGTGCCATCTCAGACAATACTAAGGCTGCCCTTAAAGCTGCCCTGCTCAAGTCTTTGAGGAGCCGG
CTCAGAGATGGCCCCAGCGCACCCCTGGAGGCTCCTGAGCCTCGGAAGCCGGTGACAGCCCAGGAGCGCC
AGCGGGAGCGGGAGGAGAAGCGGCGGAGGCGGCAAGAACGAGCCAAGGAGCGGGAGAAACGGCGGCAGGA
GCGGGAGCGAAAGGAACGGGGGGCTGGGGCCTCTGGGGGCCCCTCCACTGACCCCTTGGCTGGACTAGTG
CTCAGTGACAATGACAGAAGCCTGTTGGAACGCTGGACTCGAATGGCCCGGCCCGCAGCCCCAGCCCTCA
CCTCTGTGCCGGCCCCTGCCCCAGCGCCAACGCCAACCCCAACCCCAGTCCAACCTACCAGTCCTCCTCC
TGGCCCTGTAGCCCAGCCCACTGGCCCGCAACCACAATCTGCGGGCTCTACCTCTGGCCCTGTACCCCAG
CCTGCCTGCCCACCCCCTGGCCCTGCACCCCACCCCACTGGCCCTCCTGGGCCCATCCCTGTCCCCGCGC
CACCCCAGATTGCCACCTCCACCAGCCTCCTGGCTGCCCAGTCACTTGTGCCACCCCCTGGGCTGCCTGG
CTCCAGCACCCCAGGAGTTTTGCCTTACTTCCCACCTGGCCTGCCGCCCCCAGACGCCGGGGGAGCCCCT
CAGTCTTCCATGTCAGAGTCACCTGATGTCAACCTTGTGACCCAGCAGCTATCTAAGTCACAGGTGGAGG
ACCCCCTGCCCCCTGTGTTCTCAGGCACACCAAAGGGCAGTGGGGCTGGCTACGGTGTTGGCTTTGACCT
GGAGGAATTCTTAAACCAGTCTTTCGACATGGGCGTGGCTGATGGGCCACAGGATGGCCAGGCAGATTCA
GCCTCTCTCTCAGCCTCCCTGCTTGCTGACTGGCTCGAAGGCCATGGCATGAACCCTGCCGATATTGAGT
CCCTGCAGCGTGAGATCCAGATGGACTCCCCAATGCGGCTGGCTGACCTGCCTGACCTCCAGGACCCCTG
A
